>Addgene plasmid #217066 | pMV-Mariner-1_XT | addgene full sequence | sequence record 443533 | Addgene NGS Result
AAAAATAAACAAATAGGGGTTCCGCGCACATTTCCCCGAAAAGTGCCACCTGACGTCTAAGAAACCATTA
TTATCATGACATTAACCTATAAAAATAGGCGTATCACGAGGCCCTTTCGTTGTAAAACGACGGCCAGTCG
AACCACGCAATGCGTCTCGATCCGCAGTGTCTTGCGTCTCTCAATTGTACCGCATTATGTCTGTTGCTGA
TCTAGAACTAGAACTGTAAAGTTCTGTTTCAAAGTCTTCTTTTTTTTATCCAGTTAGAAACCGGTGCTAG
CAATTCTACCGGGTAGGGGAGGCGCTTTTCCCAAGGCAGTCTGGAGCATGCGCTTTAGCAGCCCCGCTGG
GCACTTGGCGCTACACAAGTGGCCTCTGGCCTCGCACACATTCCACATCCACCGGTAGGCGCCAACCGGC
TCCGTTCTTTGGTGGCCCCTTCGCGCCACCTTCTACTCCTCCCCTAGTCAGGAAGTTCCCCCCCGCCCCG
CAGCTCGCGTCGTGCAGGACGTGACAAATGGAAGTAGCACGTCTCACTAGTCTCGTGCAGATGGACAGCA
CCGCTGAGCAATGGAAGCGGGTAGGCCTTTGGGGCAGCGGCCAATAGCAGCTTTGCTCCTTCGCTTTCTG
GGCTCAGAGGCTGGGAAGGGGTGGGTCCGGGGGCGGGCTCAGGGGCGGGCTCAGGGGCGGGGCGGGCGCC
CGAAGGTCCTCCGGAGGCCCGGCATTCTGCACGCTTCAAAAGCGCACGTCTGCCGCGCTGTTCTCCTCTT
CCTCATCTCCGGGCCTTTCGACCTGCAGCCAACGCCACCATGGGGACCGAGTACAAGCCCACGGTGCGCC
TCGCCACCCGCGACGACGTCCCCCGGGCCGTACGCACCCTCGCCGCCGCGTTCGCCGACTACCCCGCCAC
GCGCCACACCGTCGACCCGGACCGCCACATCGAGCGGGTCACCGAGCTGCAAGAACTCTTCCTCACGCGC
GTCGGGCTCGACATCGGCAAGGTGTGGGTCGCGGACGACGGCGCCGCGGTGGCGGTCTGGACCACGCCGG
AGAGCGTCGAAGCGGGGGCGGTGTTCGCCGAGATCGGCCCGCGCATGGCCGAGTTGAGCGGTTCCCGGCT
GGCCGCGCAGCAACAGATGGAAGGCCTCCTGGCGCCGCACCGGCCCAAGGAGCCCGCGTGGTTCCTGGCC
ACCGTCGGCGTCTCGCCCGACCACCAGGGCAAGGGTCTGGGCAGCGCCGTCGTGCTCCCCGGAGTGGAGG
CGGCCGAGCGCGCCGGGGTGCCCGCCTTCCTGGAGACCTCCGCGCCCCGCAACCTCCCCTTCTACGAGCG
GCTCGGCTTCACCGTCACCGCCGACGTCGAGGTGCCCGAAGGACCGCGCACCTGGTGCATGACCCGCAAG
CCCGGTGCCATCGATGCCACTAACTTCTCCCTGTTGAAACAAGCAGGGGATGTCGAAGAGAATCCCGGGC
CAATGGTGAGCAAGGGCGAGGAGCTGTTCACCGGGGTGGTGCCCATCCTGGTCGAGCTGGACGGCGACGT
AAACGGCCACAAGTTCAGCGTGTCCGGCGAGGGCGAGGGCGATGCCACCTACGGCAAGCTGACCCTGAAG
TTCATCTGCACCACCGGCAAGCTGCCCGTGCCCTGGCCCACCCTCGTGACCACCCTGACCTACGGCGTGC
AGTGCTTCAGCCGCTACCCCGACCACATGAAGCAGCACGACTTCTTCAAGTCCGCCATGCCCGAAGGCTA
CGTCCAGGAGCGCACCATCTTCTTCAAGGACGACGGCAACTACAAGACCCGCGCCGAGGTGAAGTTCGAG
GGCGACACCCTGGTGAACCGCATCGAGCTGAAGGGCATCGACTTCAAGGAGGACGGCAACATCCTGGGGC
ACAAGCTGGAGTACAACTACAACAGCCACAACGTCTATATCATGGCCGACAAGCAGAAGAACGGCATCAA
GGTGAACTTCAAGATCCGCCACAACATCGAGGACGGCAGCGTGCAGCTCGCCGACCACTACCAGCAGAAC
ACCCCCATCGGCGACGGCCCCGTGCTGCTGCCCGACAACCACTACCTGAGCACCCAGTCCGCCCTGAGCA
AAGACCCCAACGAGAAGCGCGATCACATGGTCCTGCTGGAGTTCGTGACCGCCGCCGGGATCACTCTCGG
CATGGACGAGCTGTACAAGTAATTAATTAAGCTCGCTGATCAGCCTCGACTGTGCCTTCTAGTTGCCAGC
CATCTGTTGTTTGCCCCTCCCCCGTGCCTTCCTTGACCCTGGAAGGTGCCACTCCCACTGTCCTTTCCTA
ATAAAATGAGGAAATTGCATCGCATTGTCTGAGTAGGTGTCATTCTATTCTGGGGGGTGGGGTGGGGCAG
GACAGCAAGGGGGAGGATTGGGAAGACAATAGCAGGCATGCTGGGGATGCGGTGGGCTCTATGGCTTCTG
AGGCGCGCCCTCGAGCTCTTTTGTGTTTTAGCTTGGTTGCTGAGCTAAGGGGGTATTACTCTTAAGGTAT
CATTGTTGATACCATATTGTTTTTGTTGACGCTCTTCTCCACTTACAGAGCTAGTTGAACTGTTTTTCTT
TGAAATAAATATTTAAAAACATATACCCAACTGATGCCTCAATTAATGTGATTTTATTGGTATTTATTTT
GATTATTGAAACTTAGCAGTAGCGGCTGCATTTCCCACCCTAGGCTTATACTCGAGTCAATAAGTTTTTC
CAGTTTTCTTAGGTAAAATTAGGTACCTCGGCTTATATTCGGATCGGCTTATACTCGAGTATATACGGTA
GGGCCCAGAGACGGAGTCACTGCCAACCGAGACGGTCATAGCTGTTTCCTGTGTGCCGCTTCCTCGCTCA
CTGACTCGCTGCGCTCGGTCGTTCGGCTGCGGCGAGCGGTATCAGCTCACTCAAAGGCGGTAATACGGTT
ACCCACAGAATCAGGGGATAACGCAGGAAAGAACATGTGAGCAAAAGGCCAGCAAAAGGCCAGGAACCGT
AAAAAGGCCGCGTTGCTGGCGTTTTTCCATAGGCTCCGCCCCCCTGACGAGCATCACAAAAATCGACGCT
CAAGTCAGAGGTGGCGAAACCCGACAGGACTATAAAGATACCAGGCGTTTCCCCCTGGAAGCTCCCTCGT
GCGCTCTCCTGTTCCGACCCTGCCGCTTACCGGATACCTGTCCGCCTTTCTCCCTTCGGGAAGCGTGGCG
CTTTCTCATAGCTCACGCTGTAGGTATCTCAGTTCGGTGTAGGTCGTTCGCTCCAAGCTGGGCTGTGTGC
ACGAACCCCCCGTTCAGCCCGACCGCTGCGCCTTATCCGGTAACTATCGTCTTGAGTCCAACCCGGTAAG
ACACGACTTATCGCCACTGGCAGCAGCCACTGGTAACAGGATTAGCAGAGCGAGGTATGTAGGCGGTGCT
ACAGAGTTCTTGAAGTGGTGGCCTAACTACGGCTACACTAGAAGAACAGTATTTGGTATCTGCGCTCTGC
TGAAGCCAGTTACCTTCGGAAAAAGAGTTGGTAGCTCTTGATCCGGCAAACAAACCACCGCTGGTAGCGG
TGGTTTTTTTGTTTGCAAGCAGCAGATTACGCGCAGAAAAAAAGGATCTCAAGAAGATCCTTTGATCTTT
TCTACGGGGTCTGACGCTCAGTGGAACGAAAACTCACGTTAAGGGATTTTGGTCATGAGATTATCAAAAA
GGATCTTCACCTAGATCCTTTTAAATTAAAAATGAAGTTTTAAATCAATCTAAAGTATATATGAGTAAAC
TTGGTCTGACAGTTACCAATGCTTAATCAGTGAGGCACCTATCTCAGCGATCTGTCTCTTTCGTTCATCC
ATAGTTGCCTGACTCCCCGTCGTGTAGATAACTACGATACGGGAGGGCTTACCATCTGGCCCCAGTGCTG
CAATAATACCGCGGGACCCACGCTCACCGGCTCCAGATTTATCAGCAATAAACCAGCCAGCCGGAAGGGC
CGAGCGCAGAAGTGGTCCTGCAACTTTATCCGCCTCCATCCAGTCTATTAATTGTTGCCGGGAAGCTAGA
GTAAGTAGTTCGCCAGTTAATAGTTTGCGCAACGTTGTTGCCATCGCTACAGGCATCGTGGTATCACGCT
CGTCGTTTGGTATGGCTTCATTCAGCTCCGGTTCCCAACGATCAAGGCGAGTTACATGATCCCCCATGTT
GCGCAAAAAAGCGGTTAGCTCCTTCGGTCCTCCGATCGTTGTCAGAAGTAAGTTGGCCGCCGTGTTATCA
CTCATGGTTATGGCAGCACTACATAATTCTCTTACTGTCATGCCATCCGTAAGATGCTTTTCTGTGACTG
GTGAGTACTCAACCAAGTCATTCTGAGAATAGTGTATGCGGCGACCGAGTTGCTCTTGCCCGGCGTCAAT
ACGGGATAATACCGCGCCACATAGCAGAACTTTAAAAGTGCTCATCATTGGAAAACGTTCTTCGGGGCGA
AAACTCTCAAGGATCTTACCGCTGTTGAGATCCAGTTCGATGTAACCCACTCGTGCACCCAACTGATCTT
CAGCATCTTTTACTTTCACCAGCGTTTCTGGGTGAGCAAAAACAGGAAGGCAAAATGCCGCAAAAAAGGG
AATAAGGGCGACACGGAAATGTTGAATACTCATACTCTTCCTTTTTCAATATTATTGAAGCATTTATCAG
GGTTATTGTCTCATGAGCGGATACATATTTGAATGTATTTAG
Features (pLannotate 1.2.2; 8 found; start..end, strand, type, name):
    118..138     -  CDS            lacZα (fragment): LacZα fragment of β-galactosidase; lacZ fragment
    291..790     +  promoter       PGK promoter: mouse phosphoglycerate kinase 1 promoter
    815..1409    +  CDS            PuroR (fragment): puromycin N-acetyltransferase; pac from Streptomyces alboniger; confers resistance to puromycin
   1473..2192    +  CDS            EGFP: the original enhanced GFP (Yang et al., 1996) mammalian codon-optimized
   2220..2444    +  polyA_signal   bGH poly(A) signal: bovine growth hormone polyadenylation signal
   3034..3622    -  rep_origin     ori: high-copy-number ColE1/pMB1/pBR322/pUC origin of replication
   3793..4653    -  CDS            AmpR: β-lactamase; bla; confers resistance to ampicillin, carbenicillin, and related antibiotics
   4654..26      -  promoter       AmpR promoter (across the origin): bla
