[The description below was written by a language model from this plasmid's Addgene catalogue record and pLannotate feature annotations shown in this document.]
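Description:
pMV-Mariner-1_XT is a transposon donor plasmid built on the pMV backbone and catalogued as a mammalian expression vector. It is maintained in E. coli as a high-copy plasmid through a ColE1/pUC-type origin of replication and is selected with ampicillin through a β-lactamase gene driven by its own bla promoter. A short remnant of lacZα is also detected, presumably left over from the cloning vector lineage.

The stated insert is the pair of synthetic terminal inverted repeats (TIRs) of the Mariner-1_XT DNA transposon. These are the sequences a cognate transposase recognises to excise a transposon and insert it into a genome. The automated feature table does not annotate the TIRs themselves, so their exact positions cannot be read from the record. It does show a single mammalian cassette: the mouse PGK promoter, followed by a puromycin N-acetyltransferase coding sequence (called as a fragment), then EGFP, and ending in a bovine growth hormone polyadenylation signal. A short unannotated gap lies between PuroR and EGFP, and the record does not say what links the two reading frames. By the usual logic of a donor plasmid, this selection and reporter cassette would be the cargo placed between the TIRs, although the table does not confirm that arrangement.

No transposase gene is annotated, so the enzyme would presumably be supplied from a separate construct. The record describes the plasmid as the Mariner-1_XT donor from a survey of DNA transposon activity in human cells. In that setting, stable puromycin resistance or EGFP fluorescence would presumably indicate integration of the cargo into the genome.
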