Addgene plasmid #217066: pMV-Mariner-1_XT
Purpose: Donor plasmid of Mariner-1_XT Transposon
Depositing lab: Haoyi Wang. Depositing organization: Institute of Zoology, Chinese Academy of Sciences. Publication: Heterologous survey of 130 DNA transposons in human cells highlights their functional divergence and expands the genome engineering toolbox. Zhang T, Tan S, Tang N, Li Y, Zhang C, Sun J, Guo Y, Gao H, Cai Y, Sun W, Wang C, Fu L, Ma H, Wu Y, Hu X, Zhang X, Gee P, Yan W, Zhao Y, Chen Q, Guo B, Wang H, Zhang YE. Cell. 2024 Jul 11;187(14):3741-3760.e30. doi: 10.1016/j.cell.2024.05.007. Epub 2024 Jun 5. PubMed 38843831.
Backbone
  Vector backbone: pMV
  Vector type: Mammalian Expression
Growth in bacteria
  Bacterial resistance: Ampicillin, 100 μg/mL
  Growth temperature: 37°C
  Growth strain: DH5alpha
  Copy number: High Copy
Gene/Insert
  Gene/Insert name: TIRs of Mariner-1_XT transposon (alt name: Mariner-1_XT)
  Species: Synthetic
  Cloning method: Restriction Enzyme; 5′ cloning site Unknown (unknown if destroyed); 3′ cloning site Unknown (unknown if destroyed)
Terms and licenses: Academic/Nonprofit Terms; Industry Terms: Not Available to Industry
How to cite: pMV-Mariner-1_XT was a gift from Haoyi Wang (Addgene plasmid # 217066 ; http://n2t.net/addgene:217066 ; RRID:Addgene_217066)
